>Addgene plasmid #194385 | pcDNA3_attR1-ORF-attR2-NTEV-TCS-GV-2xHA_DEST | addgene full sequence | sequence record 381612 | Addgene NGS Result
GACGGATCGGGAGATCTCCCGATCCCCTATGGTGCACTCTCAGTACAATCTGCTCTGATGCCGCATAGTT
AAGCCAGTATCTGCTCCCTGCTTGTGTGTTGGAGGTCGCTGAGTAGTGCGCGAGCAAAATTTAAGCTACA
ACAAGGCAAGGCTTGACCGACAATTGCATGAAGAATCTGCTTAGGGTTAGGCGTTTTGCGCTGCTTCGCG
ATGTACGGGCCAGATATACGCGTTGACATTGATTATTGACTAGTTATTAATAGTAATCAATTACGGGGTC
ATTAGTTCATAGCCCATATATGGAGTTCCGCGTTACATAACTTACGGTAAATGGCCCGCCTGGCTGACCG
CCCAACGACCCCCGCCCATTGACGTCAATAATGACGTATGTTCCCATAGTAACGCCAATAGGGACTTTCC
ATTGACGTCAATGGGTGGAGTATTTACGGTAAACTGCCCACTTGGCAGTACATCAAGTGTATCATATGCC
AAGTACGCCCCCTATTGACGTCAATGACGGTAAATGGCCCGCCTGGCATTATGCCCAGTACATGACCTTA
TGGGACTTTCCTACTTGGCAGTACATCTACGTATTAGTCATCGCTATTACCATGGTGATGCGGTTTTGGC
AGTACATCAATGGGCGTGGATAGCGGTTTGACTCACGGGGATTTCCAAGTCTCCACCCCATTGACGTCAA
TGGGAGTTTGTTTTGGCACCAAAATCAACGGGACTTTCCAAAATGTCGTAACAACTCCGCCCCATTGACG
CAAATGGGCGGTAGGCGTGTACGGTGGGAGGTCTATATAAGCAGAGCTCTCTGGCTAACTAGAGAACCCA
CTGCTTACTGGCTTATCGAAATTAATACGACTCACTATAGGGAGACCCAAGCTTGGTACCGAGCTCGGAT
CCCACATCAACAAGTTTGTACAAAAAAGCTGAACGAGAAACGTAAAATGATATAAATATCAATATATTAA
ATTAGATTTTGCATAAAAAACAGACTACATAATACTGTAAAACACAACATATCCAGTCACTATGGCGGCC
GCATTAGGCACCCCAGGCTTTACACTTTATGCTTCCGGCTCGTATAATGTGTGGATTTTGAGTTAGGATC
CGTCGAGATTTTCAGGAGCTAAGGAAGCTAAAATGGAGAAAAAAATCACTGGATATACCACCGTTGATAT
ATCCCAATGGCATCGTAAAGAACATTTTGAGGCATTTCAGTCAGTTGCTCAATGTACCTATAACCAGACC
GTTCAGCTGGATATTACGGCCTTTTTAAAGACCGTAAAGAAAAATAAGCACAAGTTTTATCCGGCCTTTA
TTCACATTCTTGCCCGCCTGATGAATGCTCATCCGGAATTCCGTATGGCAATGAAAGACGGTGAGCTGGT
GATATGGGATAGTGTTCACCCTTGTTACACCGTTTTCCATGAGCAAACTGAAACGTTTTCATCGCTCTGG
AGTGAATACCACGACGATTTCCGGCAGTTTCTACACATATATTCGCAAGATGTGGCGTGTTACGGTGAAA
ACCTGGCCTATTTCCCTAAAGGGTTTATTGAGAATATGTTTTTCGTCTCAGCCAATCCCTGGGTGAGTTT
CACCAGTTTTGATTTAAACGTGGCCAATATGGACAACTTCTTCGCCCCCGTTTTCACCATGGGCAAATAT
TATACGCAAGGCGACAAGGTGCTGATGCCGCTGGCGATTCAGGTTCATCATGCCGTTTGTGATGGCTTCC
ATGTCGGCAGAATGCTTAATGAATTACAACAGTACTGCGATGAGTGGCAGGGCGGGGCGTAAAGATCTGG
ATCCGGCTTACTAAAAGCCAGATAACAGTATGCGTATTTGCGCGCTGATTTTTGCGGTATAAGAATATAT
ACTGATATGTATACCCGAAGTATGTCAAAAAGAGGTATGCTATGAAGCAGCGTATTACAGTGACAGTTGA
CAGCGACAGCTATCAGTTGCTCAAGGCATATATGATGTCAATATCTCCGGTCTGGTAAGCACAACCATGC
AGAATGAAGCCCGTCGTCTGCGTGCCGAACGCTGGAAAGCGGAAAATCAGGAAGGGATGGCTGAGGTCGC
CCGGTTTATTGAAATGAACGGCTCTTTTGCTGACGAGAACAGGGGCTGGTGAAATGCAGTTTAAGGTTTA
CACCTATAAAAGAGAGAGCCGTTATCGTCTGTTTGTGGATGTACAGAGTGATATTATTGACACGCCCGGG
CGACGGATGGTGATCCCCCTGGCCAGTGCACGTCTGCTGTCAGATAAAGTCTCCCGTGAACTTTACCCGG
TGGTGCATATCGGGGATGAAAGCTGGCGCATGATGACCACCGATATGGCCAGTGTGCCGGTCTCCGTTAT
CGGGGAAGAAGTGGCTGATCTCAGCCACCGCGAAAATGACATCAAAAACGCCATTAACCTGATGTTCTGG
GGAATATAAATGTCAGGCTCCCTTATACACAGCCAGTCTGCAGGTCGACCATAGTGACTGGATATGTTGT
GTTTTACAGTATTATGTAGTCTGTTTTTTATGCAAAATCTAATTTAATATATTGATATTTATATCATTTT
ACGTTTCTCGTTCAGCTTTCTTGTACAAAGTGGTTGATGTCGGAGGTGGAGGTAGCGGAGGTGGAGGTAG
CGGAGAGAGCTTGTTTAAGGGACCACGTGATTACAACCCGATATCGAGCACCATTTGTCATTTGACGAAT
GAATCTGATGGGCACACAACATCGTTGTATGGTATTGGATTTGGTCCCTTCATCATTACAAACAAGCACT
TGTTTCGTCGCAATAATGGAACACTGTTGGTCCAATCACTACATGGTGTATTCAAGGTCAAGGACACCAC
GACTTTGCAACAACACCTCATTGATGGGAGGGACATGATGATTATTCGCATGCCTAAGGATTTCCCACCA
TTTCCTCAAAAGCTGAAATTTAGAGAGCCACAAAGGGAAGAGCGCATATGTCTTGTGACAACCAACTTCC
AAGCTCCCGAGAACCTGTACTTCCAGGGTTCTAGAGAACAGAAGCTGATCTCAGAAGAGGATCTGGCCCG
GGCCATGAAGCTACTGTCTTCTATCGAACAAGCATGCGATATTTGCCGACTTAAAAAGCTCAAGTGCTCC
AAAGAAAAACCGAAGTGCGCCAAGTGTCTGAAGAACAACTGGGAGTGTCGCTACTCTCCCAAAACCAAAA
GGTCTCCGCTGACTAGGGCACATCTGACAGAAGTGGAATCAAGGCTAGAAAGACTGGAACAGCTATTTCT
ACTGATTTTTCCTCGAGAAGACCTTGACATGATTTTGAAAATGGATTCTTTACAGGATATAAAAGCATTG
TTAACAGGATTATTTGTACAAGATAATGTGAATAAAGATGCCGTCACAGATAGATTGGCTTCAGTGGAGA
CTGATATGCCTCTAACATTGAGACAGCATAGAATAAGTGCGACATCATCATCGGAAGAGAGTAGTAACAA
AGGTCAAAGACAGTTGACTGTATCGCCGGAATTCCCGGGGATCAGCTTGATAATTCGATTCACCATGCCC
AAGAAGAAGAGGAAGGTGGCGTACAGCCGCGCGCGTACGAAAAACAATTACGGGTCTACCATCGAGGGCC
TGCTCGATCTCCCGGACGACGACGCCCCCGAAGAGGCGGGGCTGGCGGCTCCGCGCCTGTCCTTTCTCCC
CGCGGGACACACGCGCAGACTGTCGACGGCCCCCCCGACCGATGTCAGCCTGGGGGACGAGCTCCACTTA
GACGGCGAGGACGTCGCGATGGCGCATGCCGACGCGCTAGACGATTTCGATCTGGACATGTTGGGGGACG
GGGATTCCCCGGGTCCGGGATTTACCCCCCACGACTCCGCCCCCTACGGCGCTCTGGATATGGCCGACTT
CGAGTTTGAGCAGATGTTTACCGATGCCCTTGGAATTGACGAGTACGGTGGGGGCTACCCATACGATGTT
CCTGACTATGCGGGCTATCCCTATGACGTCCCGGACTATGCATGAGGGCCCTATTCTATAGTGTCACCTA
AATGCTAGAGCTCGCTGATCAGCCTCGACTGTGCCTTCTAGTTGCCAGCCATCTGTTGTTTGCCCCTCCC
CCGTGCCTTCCTTGACCCTGGAAGGTGCCACTCCCACTGTCCTTTCCTAATAAAATGAGGAAATTGCATC
GCATTGTCTGAGTAGGTGTCATTCTATTCTGGGGGGTGGGGTGGGGCAGGACAGCAAGGGGGAGGATTGG
GAAGACAATAGCAGGCATGCTGGGGATGCGGTGGGCTCTATGGCTTCTGAGGCGGAAAGAACCAGCTGGG
GCTCTAGGGGGTATCCCC
[124 nt withheld, positions 4359-4482]
C
[91 nt withheld, positions 4484-4574]
A
[49 nt withheld, positions 4576-4624]
CCTTTGACGTTGGAGTCCACGTTCTTT
[37 nt withheld, positions 4652-4688]
ACCCTATCTCGGTCTATTCTTTTGATTTATAAGGGATTTTGCCGATTTCGGCCTATTGGTTAAAAAATGA
GCTGATTTAACAAAAATTTAACGCGAATTAATTCTGTGGAATGTGTGTCAGTTAGGGTGTGGAAAGTCCC
CAGGCTCCCCAGCAGGCAGAAGTATGCAAAGCATGCATCTCAATTAGTCAGCAACCAGGTGTGGAAAGTC
CCCAGGCTCCCCAGCAGGCAGAAGTATGCAAAGCATGCATCTCAATTAGTCAGCAACCATAGTCCCGCCC
CTAACTCCGCCCATCCCGCCCCTAACTCCGCCCAGTTCCGCCCATTCTCCGCCCCATGGCTGACTAATTT
TTTTTATTTATGCAGAGGCCGAGGCCGCCTCTGCCTCTGAGCTATTCCAGAAGTAGTGAGGAGGCTTTTT
TGGAGGCCTAGGCTTTTGCAAAAAGCTCCCGGGAGCTTGTATATCCATTTTCGGATCTGATCAAGAGACA
GGATGAGGATCGTTTCGCATGATTGAACAAGATGGATTGCACGCAGGTTCTCCGGCCGCTTGGGTGGAGA
GGCTATTCGGCTATGACTGGGCACAACAGACAATCGGCTGCTCTGATGCCGCCGTGTTCCGGCTGTCAGC
GCAGGGGCGCCCGGTTCTTTTTGTCAAGACCGACCTGTCCGGTGCCCTGAATGAACTGCAGGACGAGGCA
GCGCGGCTATCGTGGCTGGCCACGACGGGCGTTCCTTGCGCAGCTGTGCTCGACGTTGTCACTGAAGCGG
GAAGGGACTGGCTGCTATTGGGCGAAGTGCCGGGGCAGGATCTCCTGTCATCTCACCTTGCTCCTGCCGA
GAAAGTATCCATCATGGCTGATGCAATGCGGCGGCTGCATACGCTTGATCCGGCTACCTGCCCATTCGAC
CACCAAGCGAAACATCGCATCGAGCGAGCACGTACTCGGATGGAAGCCGGTCTTGTCGATCAGGATGATC
TGGACGAAGAGCATCAGGGGCTCGCGCCAGCCGAACTGTTCGCCAGGCTCAAGGCGCGCATGCCCGACGG
CGAGGATCTCGTCGTGACCCATGGCGATGCCTGCTTGCCGAATATCATGGTGGAAAATGGCCGCTTTTCT
GGATTCATCGACTGTGGCCGGCTGGGTGTGGCGGACCGCTATCAGGACATAGCGTTGGCTACCCGTGATA
TTGCTGAAGAGCTTGGCGGCGAATGGGCTGACCGCTTCCTCGTGCTTTACGGTATCGCCGCTCCCGATTC
GCAGCGCATCGCCTTCTATCGCCTTCTTGACGAGTTCTTCTGAGCGGGACTCTGGGGTTCGAAATGACCG
ACCAAGCGACGCCCAACCTGCCATCACGAGATTTCGATTCCACCGCCGCCTTCTATGAAAGGTTGGGCTT
CGGAATCGTTTTCCGGGACGCCGGCTGGATGATCCTCCAGCGCGGGGATCTCATGCTGGAGTTCTTCGCC
CACCCCAACTTGTTTATTGCAGCTTATAATGGTTACAAATAAAGCAATAGCATCACAAATTTCACAAATA
AAGCATTTTTTTCACTGCATTCTAGTTGTGGTTTGTCCAAACTCATCAATGTATCTTATCATGTCTGTAT
ACCGTCGACCTCTAGCTAGAGCTTGGCGTAATCATGGTCATAGCTGTTTCCTGTGTGAAATTGTTATCCG
CTCACAATTCCACACAACATACGAGCCGGAAGCATAAAGTGTAAAGCCTGGGGTGCCTAATGAGTGAGCT
AACTCACATTAATTGCGTTGCGCTCACTGCCCGCTTTCCAGTCGGGAAACCTGTCGTGCCAGCTGCATTA
ATGAATCGGCCAACGCGCGGGGAGAGGCGGTTTGCGTATTGGGCGCTCTTCCGCTTCCTCGCTCACTGAC
TCGCTGCGCTCGGTCGTTCGGCTGCGGCGAGCGGTATCAGCTCACTCAAAGGCGGTAATACGGTTATCCA
CAGAATCAGGGGATAACGCAGGAAAGAACATGTGAGCAAAAGGCCAGCAAAAGGCCAGGAACCGTAAAAA
GGCCGCGTTGCTGGCGTTTTTCCATAGGCTCCGCCCCCCTGACGAGCATCACAAAAATCGACGCTCAAGT
CAGAGGTGGCGAAACCCGACAGGACTATAAAGATACCAGGCGTTTCCCCCTGGAAGCTCCCTCGTGCGCT
CTCCTGTTCCGACCCTGCCGCTTACCGGATACCTGTCCGCCTTTCTCCCTTCGGGAAGCGTGGCGCTTTC
TCATAGCTCACGCTGTAGGTATCTCAGTTCGGTGTAGGTCGTTCGCTCCAAGCTGGGCTGTGTGCACGAA
CCCCCCGTTCAGCCCGACCGCTGCGCCTTATCCGGTAACTATCGTCTTGAGTCCAACCCGGTAAGACACG
ACTTATCGCCACTGGCAGCAGCCACTGGTAACAGGATTAGCAGAGCGAGGTATGTAGGCGGTGCTACAGA
GTTCTTGAAGTGGTGGCCTAACTACGGCTACACTAGAAGAACAGTATTTGGTATCTGCGCTCTGCTGAAG
CCAGTTACCTTCGGAAAAAGAGTTGGTAGCTCTTGATCCGGCAAACAAACCACCGCTGGTAGCGGTGGTT
TTTTTGTTTGCAAGCAGCAGATTACGCGCAGAAAAAAAGGATCTCAAGAAGATCCTTTGATCTTTTCTAC
GGGGTCTGACGCTCAGTGGAACGAAAACTCACGTTAAGGGATTTTGGTCATGAGATTATCAAAAAGGATC
TTCACCTAGATCCTTTTAAATTAAAAATGAAGTTTTAAATCAATCTAAAGTATATATGAGTAAACTTGGT
CTGACAGTTACCAATGCTTAATCAGTGAGGCACCTATCTCAGCGATCTGTCTATTTCGTTCATCCATAGT
TGCCTGACTCCCCGTCGTGTAGATAACTACGATACGGGAGGGCTTACCATCTGGCCCCAGTGCTGCAATG
ATACCGCGAGACCCACGCTCACCGGCTCCAGATTTATCAGCAATAAACCAGCCAGCCGGAAGGGCCGAGC
GCAGAAGTGGTCCTGCAACTTTATCCGCCTCCATCCAGTCTATTAATTGTTGCCGGGAAGCTAGAGTAAG
TAGTTCGCCAGTTAATAGTTTGCGCAACGTTGTTGCCATTGCTACAGGCATCGTGGTGTCACGCTCGTCG
TTTGGTATGGCTTCATTCAGCTCCGGTTCCCAACGATCAAGGCGAGTTACATGATCCCCCATGTTGTGCA
AAAAAGCGGTTAGCTCCTTCGGTCCTCCGATCGTTGTCAGAAGTAAGTTGGCCGCAGTGTTATCACTCAT
GGTTATGGCAGCACTGCATAATTCTCTTACTGTCATGCCATCCGTAAGATGCTTTTCTGTGACTGGTGAG
TACTCAACCAAGTCATTCTGAGAATAGTGTATGCGGCGACCGAGTTGCTCTTGCCCGGCGTCAATACGGG
ATAATACCGCGCCACATAGCAGAACTTTAAAAGTGCTCATCATTGGAAAACGTTCTTCGGGGCGAAAACT
CTCAAGGATCTTACCGCTGTTGAGATCCAGTTCGATGTAACCCACTCGTGCACCCAACTGATCTTCAGCA
TCTTTTACTTTCACCAGCGTTTCTGGGTGAGCAAAAACAGGAAGGCAAAATGCCGCAAAAAAGGGAATAA
GGGCGACACGGAAATGTTGAATACTCATACTCTTCCTTTTTCAATATTATTGAAGCATTTATCAGGGTTA
TTGTCTCATGAGCGGATACATATTTGAATGTATTTAGAAAAATAAACAAATAGGGGTTCCGCGCACATTT
CCCCGAAAAGTGCCACCTGACGTC
Features (pLannotate 1.2.2; 31 found; start..end, strand, type, name):
     28..80      -  misc_feature   bom (fragment): basis of mobility region from pBR322
    235..614     +  enhancer       CMV enhancer: human cytomegalovirus immediate early enhancer
    615..818     +  promoter       CMV promoter: human cytomegalovirus (CMV) immediate early promoter
    814..847     +  LTR            5' LTR (truncated) (fragment): truncated 5' long terminal repeat (LTR) from HIV-1
    863..881     +  promoter       T7 promoter: promoter for bacteriophage T7 RNA polymerase
    920..1044    +  protein_bind   attR1: mutant version of attR; recombination site for the Gateway® LR reaction LR Clonase™
   1069..1099    +  promoter       lac UV5 promoter: E. coli lac promoter with an "up" mutation
   1123..1152    +  promoter       cat promoter (fragment): promoter of the E. coli cat gene encoding chloramphenicol acetyltransferase
   1153..1812    +  CDS            CmR: chloramphenicol acetyltransferase; cat; confers resistance to chloramphenicol
   1991..2149    +  CDS            ccdA (fragment): CCDA_ECO57 - Also known as H, letA. Experimental evidence at protein level: Swiss-Prot protein existence level 1. Antitoxin component of a type II toxin-antitoxin (TA) system which inhibits the post-segregational killing (PSK) of plasmid-free cells, also referred to as a plasmid addiction system. Binds to and blocks the activity of CcdB; will also remove bound CcdB protein from the CcdB-GyrA complex by forming a CcdA-CcdB complex, a process termed rejuvenation. Functions as a transcriptional corepressor for the ccdAB operon, repression also requires CcdB (By similarity). From Escherichia coli
   2154..2456    +  CDS            ccdB: CCDB_ECOLI - Also known as G, letB, letD. Experimental evidence at protein level: Swiss-Prot protein existence level 1. Toxic component of a type II toxin-antitoxin (TA) system, functioning in plasmid maintainence. Responsible for the post- segregational killing (PSK) of plasmid-free cells, also referred to as a plasmid addiction system. Half-life of over 2 hours. Cell killing by CcdB is accompanied by filamentation, defects in chromosome and plasmid segregation, defects in cell division, formation of anucleate cells, decreased DNA synthesis and plasmid loss. Interferes with the activity of DN
   2500..2624    -  protein_bind   attR2: mutant version of attR; recombination site for the Gateway® LR reaction LR Clonase™
   2662..3012    +  CDS            TEV protease (fragment): tobacco etch virus protease (Kapust et al., 2001)
   3085..3525    +  CDS            GAL4 DNA binding domain: DNA binding domain of the GAL4 transcriptional activator; Saccharomyces cerevisiae GAL4 (truncated)
   3739..3972    +  CDS            VP16 AD: transcriptional activation domain of herpes simplex virus protein VP16 (Triezenberg et al., 1988; Cousens et al., 1989); UL48
   3976..4032    +  CDS            3xHA (fragment): three tandem HA epitope tags
   4045..4063    -  promoter       SP6 promoter: promoter for bacteriophage SP6 RNA polymerase
   4089..4313    +  polyA_signal   bGH poly(A) signal: bovine growth hormone polyadenylation signal
   4317..4338    +  promoter       SV40 promoter (fragment): SV40 enhancer and early promoter
   4359..4787    +  rep_origin     f1 ori (sequence partly withheld): f1 bacteriophage origin of replication; arrow indicates direction of (+) strand synthesis
   4801..5130    +  promoter       SV40 promoter: SV40 enhancer and early promoter
   5197..5988    +  CDS            neo: KKA2_KLEPN - Also known as kan, nptII. Experimental evidence at protein level: Swiss-Prot protein existence level 1. Resistance to kanamycin, neomycin, paromomycin, ribostamycin, butirosin and gentamicin B. From Klebsiella pneumoniae.
   6012..6170    +  CDS            ble (fragment): BLE_KLEPN - Experimental evidence at protein level: Swiss-Prot protein existence level 1. Binding protein with a strong affinity to the bleomycin family of antibiotics. Binds to CL990; an antimitotic-antibiotic compound. From Klebsiella pneumoniae.
   6165..6286    +  polyA_signal   SV40 poly(A) signal: SV40 polyadenylation signal
   6359..6375    -  protein_bind   lac operator: The lac repressor binds to the lac operator to inhibit transcription in E. coli. This inhibition can be relieved by adding lactose or isopropyl-β-D-thiogalactopyranoside (IPTG). lac repressor encoded by lacI
   6383..6413    -  promoter       lac promoter: promoter for the E. coli lac operon
   6428..6449    -  protein_bind   CAP binding site: CAP binding activates transcription in the presence of cAMP. E. coli catabolite activator protein
   6462..6554    -  CDS            lacI (fragment): lac repressor; lacI; The lac repressor binds to the lac operator to inhibit transcription in E. coli. This inhibition can be relieved by adding lactose or isopropyl-β-D-thiogalactopyranoside (IPTG).
   6737..7325    -  rep_origin     ori: high-copy-number ColE1/pMB1/pBR322/pUC origin of replication
   7496..8356    -  CDS            AmpR: β-lactamase; bla; confers resistance to ampicillin, carbenicillin, and related antibiotics
   8357..8461    -  promoter       AmpR promoter: bla
