[The description below was written by a language model from this plasmid's Addgene catalogue record and pLannotate feature annotations shown in this document.]
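Description:
pcDNA3_attR1-ORF-attR2-NTEV-TCS-GV-2xHA_DEST is a Gateway destination vector built on the pcDNA3 mammalian expression backbone and intended for split TEV protein–protein interaction assays. In bacteria it replicates from a high-copy ColE1/pUC-type origin and is selected with ampicillin (AmpR). Because the unrecombined Gateway cassette carries the toxic ccdB gene, it must be propagated in a ccdB-tolerant strain. The backbone also provides an f1 origin and an SV40 promoter-driven neomycin resistance cassette with an SV40 poly(A) signal, which allows G418 selection of transfected mammalian cells.

The expression unit is driven by the CMV enhancer/promoter and terminated by the bGH poly(A) signal, with flanking T7 and SP6 promoters. Immediately downstream of the promoter lies the attR1–CmR–ccdB–attR2 cassette. An LR recombination with an entry clone replaces this cassette with an ORF of interest, and loss of ccdB gives counter-selection for recombinants. The inserted ORF becomes fused at its C terminus to an N-terminal fragment of TEV protease (NTEV). This is followed, according to the construct name, by a TEV cleavage site (TCS), which is not separately annotated in the feature table. Next comes the artificial transcription factor GV, made of the GAL4 DNA-binding domain and the VP16 activation domain, and then a 2xHA tag for detection, which the annotation software reports as a partial 3xHA match.

In a split TEV assay, interaction of this fusion with a partner carrying the complementary TEV fragment reconstitutes protease activity. The protease cleaves the TCS and releases GV to activate a GAL4-responsive reporter. The associated publication applied this system to GPCR β-arrestin-2 recruitment assays.
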