Addgene plasmid #194385: pcDNA3_attR1-ORF-attR2-NTEV-TCS-GV-2xHA_DEST
Purpose: Gateway Destination vector for split TEV assays
Depositing lab: Michael Wehr. Depositing organization: Klinikum der Ludwig Maximilians-Universitaet Muenchen. Publication: Improved Split TEV GPCR beta-arrestin-2 Recruitment Assays via Systematic Analysis of Signal Peptide and beta-arrestin Binding Motif Variants. Wu Y, von Hauff IV, Jensen N, Rossner MJ, Wehr MC. Biosensors (Basel). 2022 Dec 29;13(1):48. doi: 10.3390/bios13010048. PubMed 36671883.
Backbone
  Vector backbone: pcDNA3
  Vector type: Mammalian Expression
Growth in bacteria
  Bacterial resistance: Ampicillin, 100 μg/mL
  Growth temperature: 37°C
  Growth strain: ccdB Survival
  Copy number: High Copy
Gene/Insert
  Gene/Insert name: attR1-ORF-attR2-NTEV-TCS-GV-2xHA
  Species: Synthetic
  Promoter: CMV
  Tag / fusion protein: 2xHA (C terminal on insert)
  Cloning method: Restriction Enzyme; 5′ cloning site HindIII (not destroyed); 3′ cloning site ApaI (not destroyed)
  Sequencing primers: 5′ CGCAAATGGGCGGTAGGCGTG; 3′ TAGAAGGCACAGTCGAGG
Terms and licenses: Academic/Nonprofit Terms; Industry Terms: Not Available to Industry
How to cite: pcDNA3_attR1-ORF-attR2-NTEV-TCS-GV-2xHA_DEST was a gift from Michael Wehr (Addgene plasmid # 194385 ; http://n2t.net/addgene:194385 ; RRID:Addgene_194385)
